>Addgene plasmid #212999 | pBOBI C-FLAG PHGDH V261M | addgene full sequence | sequence record 424311 | Addgene NGS Result
TCAATGGGTGGAGTATTTACGGTAAACTGCCCACTTGGCAGTACATCAAGTGTATCATATGCCAAGTACG
CCCCCTATTGACGTCAATGACGGTAAATGGCCCGCCTGGCATTATGCCCAGTACATGACCTTATGGGACT
TTCCTACTTGGCAGTACATCTACGTATTAGTCATCGCTATTACCATGGTGATGCGGTTTTGGCAGTACAT
CAATGGGCGTGGATAGCGGTTTGACTCACGGGGATTTCCAAGTCTCCACCCCATTGACGTCAATGGGAGT
TTGTTTTGGCACCAAAATCAACGGGACTTTCCAAAATGTCGTAACAACTCCGCCCCATTGACGCAAATGG
GCGGTAGGCGTGTACGGTGGGAGGTCTATATAAGCAGCGCGTTTTGCCTGTACTGGGTCTCTCTGGTTAG
ACCAGATCTGAGCCTGGGAGCTCTCTGGCTAACTAGGGAACCCACTGCTTAAGCCTCAATAAAGCTTGCC
TTGAGTGCTTCAAGTAGTGTGTGCCCGTCTGTTGTGTGACTCTGGTAACTAGAGATCCCTCAGACCCTTT
TAGTCAGTGTGGAAAATCTCTAGCAGTGGCGCCCGAACAGGGACTTGAAAGCGAAAGGGAAACCAGAGGA
GCTCTCTCGACGCAGGACTCGGCTTGCTGAAGCGCGCACGGCAAGAGGCGAGGGGCGGCGACTGGTGAGT
ACGCCAAAAATTTTGACTAGCGGAGGCTAGAAGGAGAGAGATGGGTGCGAGAGCGTCAGTATTAAGCGGG
GGAGAATTAGATCGCGATGGGAAAAAATTCGGTTAAGGCCAGGGGGAAAGAAAAAATATAAATTAAAACA
TATAGTATGGGCAAGCAGGGAGCTAGAACGATTCGCAGTTAATCCTGGCCTGTTAGAAACATCAGAAGGC
TGTAGACAAATACTGGGACAGCTACAACCATCCCTTCAGACAGGATCAGAAGAACTTAGATCATTATATA
ATACAGTAGCAACCCTCTATTGTGTGCATCAAAGGATAGAGATAAAAGACACCAAGGAAGCTTTAGACAA
GATAGAGGAAGAGCAAAACAAAAGTAAGACCACCGCACAGCAAGCGGCCGCTGATCTTCAGACCTGGAGG
AGGAGATATGAGGGACAATTGGAGAAGTGAATTATATAAATATAAAGTAGTAAAAATTGAACCATTAGGA
GTAGCACCCACCAAGGCAAAGAGAAGAGTGGTGCAGAGAGAAAAAAGAGCAGTGGGAATAGGAGCTTTGT
TCCTTGGGTTCTTGGGAGCAGCAGGAAGCACTATGGGCGCAGCGTCAATGACGCTGACGGTACAGGCCAG
ACAATTATTGTCTGGTATAGTGCAGCAGCAGAACAATTTGCTGAGGGCTATTGAGGCGCAACAGCATCTG
TTGCAACTCACAGTCTGGGGCATCAAGCAGCTCCAGGCAAGAATCCTGGCTGTGGAAAGATACCTAAAGG
ATCAACAGCTCCTGGGGATTTGGGGTTGCTCTGGAAAACTCATTTGCACCACTGCTGTGCCTTGGAATGC
TAGTTGGAGTAATAAATCTCTGGAACAGATTTGGAATCACACGACCTGGATGGAGTGGGACAGAGAAATT
AACAATTACACAAGCTTAATACACTCCTTAATTGAAGAATCGCAAAACCAGCAAGAAAAGAATGAACAAG
AATTATTGGAATTAGATAAATGGGCAAGTTTGTGGAATTGGTTTAACATAACAAATTGGCTGTGGTATAT
AAAATTATTCATAATGATAGTAGGAGGCTTGGTAGGTTTAAGAATAGTTTTTGCTGTACTTTCTATAGTG
AATAGAGTTAGGCAGGGATATTCACCATTATCGTTTCAGACCCACCTCCCAACCCCGAGGGGACCCGACA
GGCCCGAAGGAATAGAAGAAGAAGGTGGAGAGAGAGACAGAGACAGATCCATTCGATTAGTGAACGGATC
AACTTTTAAAAGAAAAGGGGGGATTGGGGGGTACAGTGCAGGGGAAAGAATAGTAGACATAATAGCAACA
GACATACAAACTAAAGAATTACAAAAACAAATTACAAAATTCAAAATTTTATCGATAAGCTTGGGAGTTC
CGCGTTACATAACTTACGGTAAATGGCCCGCCTGGCTGACCGCCCAACGACCCCCGCCCATTGACGTCAA
TAATGACGTATGTTCCCATAGTAACGCCAATAGGGACTTTCCATTGACGTCAATGGGTGGAGTATTTACG
GTAAACTGCCCACTTGGCAGTACATCAAGTGTATCATATGCCAAGTACGCCCCCTATTGACGTCAATGAC
GGTAAATGGCCCGCCTGGCATTATGCCCAGTACATGACCTTATGGGACTTTCCTACTTGGCAGTACATCT
ACGTATTAGTCATCGCTATTACCATGGTGATGCGGTTTTGGCAGTACATCAATGGGCGTGGATAGCGGTT
TGACTCACGGGGATTTCCAAGTCTCCACCCCATTGACGTCAATGGGAGTTTGTTTTGGCACCAAAATCAA
CGGGACTTTCCAAAATGTCGTAACAACTCCGCCCCATTGACGCAAATGGGCGGTAGGCGTGTACGGTGGG
AGGTCTATATAAGCAGAGCTCGTTTAGTGAACCGTCAGATCGCCTGGAGACGCCATCCACGCTGTTTTGA
CCTCCATAGAAGACACCGACTGAGCTCCTTAAGGTTAACTCTAGAGAATTCGGATCCATGGCTTTTGCAA
ATCTGCGGAAAGTGCTCATCAGTGACAGCCTGGACCCTTGCTGCCGGAAGATCTTGCAAGATGGAGGGCT
GCAGGTGGTGGAAAAGCAGAACCTTAGCAAAGAGGAGCTGATAGCGGAGCTGCAGGACTGTGAAGGCCTT
ATTGTTCGCTCTGCCACCAAGGTGACCGCTGATGTCATCAACGCAGCTGAGAAACTCCAGGTGGTGGGCA
GGGCTGGCACAGGTGTGGACAATGTGGATCTGGAGGCCGCAACAAGGAAGGGCATCTTGGTTATGAACAC
CCCCAATGGGAACAGCCTCAGTGCCGCAGAACTCACTTGTGGAATGATCATGTGCCTGGCCAGGCAGATT
CCCCAGGCGACGGCTTCGATGAAGGACGGCAAATGGGAGCGGAAGAAGTTCATGGGAACAGAGCTGAATG
GAAAGACCCTGGGAATTCTTGGCCTGGGCAGGATTGGGAGAGAGGTAGCTACCCGGATGCAGTCCTTTGG
GATGAAGACTATAGGGTATGACCCCATCATTTCCCCAGAGGTCTCGGCCTCCTTTGGTGTTCAGCAGCTG
CCCCTGGAGGAGATCTGGCCTCTCTGTGATTTCATCACTGTGCACACTCCTCTCCTGCCCTCCACGACAG
GCTTGCTGAATGACAACACCTTTGCCCAGTGCAAGAAGGGGGTGCGTGTGGTGAACTGTGCCCGTGGAGG
GATCGTGGACGAAGGCGCCCTGCTCCGGGCCCTGCAGTCTGGCCAGTGTGCCGGGGCTGCACTGGACATG
TTTACGGAAGAGCCGCCACGGGACCGGGCCTTGGTGGACCATGAGAATGTCATCAGCTGTCCCCACCTGG
GTGCCAGCACCAAGGAGGCTCAGAGCCGCTGTGGGGAGGAAATTGCTGTTCAGTTCGTGGACATGGTGAA
GGGGAAATCTCTCACGGGGGTTGTGAATGCCCAGGCCCTTACCAGTGCCTTCTCTCCACACACCAAGCCT
TGGATTGGTCTGGCAGAAGCTCTGGGGACACTGATGCGAGCCTGGGCTGGGTCCCCCAAAGGGACCATCC
AGGTGATAACACAGGGAACATCCCTGAAGAATGCTGGGAACTGCCTAAGCCCCGCAGTCATTGTCGGCCT
CCTGAAAGAGGCTTCCAAGCAGGCGGATGTGAACTTGGTGAACGCTAAGCTGCTGGTGAAAGAGGCTGGC
CTCAATGTCACCACCTCCCACAGCCCTGCTGCACCAGGGGAGCAAGGCTTCGGGGAATGCCTCCTGGCCG
TGGCCCTGGCAGGCGCCCCTTACCAGGCTGTGGGCTTGGTCCAAGGCACTACACCTGTACTGCAGGGGCT
CAATGGAGCTGTCTTCAGGCCAGAAGTGCCTCTCCGCAGGGACCTGCCCCTGCTCCTATTCCGGACTCAG
ACCTCTGACCCTGCAATGCTGCCTACCATGATTGGCCTCCTGGCAGAGGCAGGCGTGCGGCTGCTGTCCT
ACCAGACTTCACTGGTGTCAGATGGGGAGACCTGGCACGTCATGGGCATCTCCTCCTTGCTGCCCAGCCT
GGAAGCGTGGAAGCAGCATGTGACTGAAGCCTTCCAGTTCCACTTCCTCGAGCCATGGAAGCTTGATATC
TAACTGACTGAACCGGTGGTACCGAGGAATTAATTCGCTGTCTGCGAGGGCCAGCTGTTGGGGTGAGTAC
TCCCTCTCAAAAGCGGGCATGACTTCTGCGCTAAGATTGTCAGTTTCCAAAAACGAGGAGGATTTGATAT
TCACCTGGCCCGCGGTGATGCCTTTGAGGGTGGCCGCGTCCATCTGGTCAGAAAAGACAATCTTTTTGTT
GTCAAGCTTGAGGTGTGGCAGGCTTGAGATCTGGCCATACACTTGAGTGACAATGACATCCACTTTGCCT
TTCTCTCCACAGGTGTCCACTCCCAGGTCCAACTGCAGGTCGAGCATGCATCTAGGGCGGCCAATTCCGC
CGATCCTGGAAAAACATGGAGCAATCACAAGTAGCAATACAGCAGCTACCAATGCTGATTGTGCCTGGCT
AGAAGCACAAGAGGAGGAGGAGGTGGGTTTTCCAGTCACACCTCAGACAATCAACCTCTGGATTACAAAA
TTTGTGAAAGATTGACTGGTATTCTTAACTATGTTGCTCCTTTTACGCTATGTGGATACGCTGCTTTAAT
GCCTTTGTATCATGCTATTGCTTCCCGTATGGCTTTCATTTTCTCCTCCTTGTATAAATCCTGGTTGCTG
TCTCTTTATGAGGAGTTGTGGCCCGTTGTCAGGCAACGTGGCGTGGTGTGCACTGTGTTTGCTGACGCAA
CCCCCACTGGTTGGGGCATTGCCACCACCTGTCAGCTCCTTTCCGGGACTTTCGCTTTCCCCCTCCCTAT
TGCCACGGCGGAACTCATCGCCGCCTGCCTTGCCCGCTGCTGGACAGGGGCTCGGCTGTTGGGCACTGAC
AATTCCGTGGTGTTGTCGGGGAAGCTGACGTCCTTTCCATGGCTGCTCGCCTGTGTTGCCACCTGGATTC
TGCGCGGGACGTCCTTCTGCTACGTCCCTTCGGCCCTCAATCCAGCGGACCTTCCTTCCCGCGGCCTGCT
GCCGGCTCTGCGGCCTCTTCCGCGTCTTCGCCTTCGCCCTCAGACGAGTCGGATCTCCCTTTGGGCCGCC
TCCCCGCCTGGAATTCGAGCTCGGTACCTTTAAGACCAATGACTTACAAGGCAGCTGTAGATCTTAGCCA
CTTTTTAAAAGAAAAGGGGGGACTGGAAGGGCTAATTCACTCCCAACGAAGACAAGATATCCTTGATCTG
TGGATCTACCACACACAAGGCTACTTCCCTGATTGGCAGAACTACACACCAGGGCCAGGGATCAGATATC
CACTGACCTTTGGATGGTGCTACAAGCTAGTACCAGTTGAGCAAGAGAAGGTAGAAGAAGCCAATGAAGG
AGAGAACACCCGCTTGTTACACCCTGTGAGCCTGCATGGGATGGATGACCCGGAGAGAGAAGTATTAGAG
TGGAGGTTTGACAGCCGCCTAGCATTTCATCACATGGCCCGAGAGCTGCATCCGGACTGTACTGGGTCTC
TCTGGTTAGACCAGATCTGAGCCTGGGAGCTCTCTGGCTAACTAGGGAACCCACTGCTTAAGCCTCAATA
AAGCTTGCCTTGAGTGCTTCAAGTAGTGTGTGCCCGTCTGTTGTGTGACTCTGGTAACTAGAGATCCCTC
AGACCCTTTTAGTCAGTGTGGAAAATCTCTAGCAGGGCCGCTTTAAACCCGCTGATCAGCCTCGACTGTG
CCTTCTAGTTGCCAGCCATCTGTTGTTTGCCCCTCCCCCGTGCCTTCCTTGACCCTGGAAGGTGCCACTC
CCACTGTCCTTTCCTAATAAAATGAGGAAATTGCATCGCATTGTCTGAGTAGGTGTCATTCTATTCTGGG
GGGTGGGGTGGGGCAGGACAGCAAGGGGGAGGATTGGGAAGACAATAGCAGGCATGCTGGGGATGCGGTG
GGCTCTATGGCTTCTGAGGCGGAAAGAACCAGCTGGGGCTCTAGGGGGTATCCCC
[124 nt withheld, positions 6286-6409]
C
[91 nt withheld, positions 6411-6501]
A
[49 nt withheld, positions 6503-6551]
CCTTTGACGTTGGAGTCCACGTTCTTT
[37 nt withheld, positions 6579-6615]
ACCCTATCTCGGTCTATTCTTTTGATTTATAAGGGATTTTGCCGATTTCGGCCTATTGGTTAAAAAATGA
GCTGATTTAACAAAAATTTAACGCGAATTAATTCTGTGGAATGTGTGTCAGTTAGGGTGTGGAAAGTCCC
CAGGCTCCCCAGCAGGCAGAAGTATGCAAAGCATGCATCTCAATTAGTCAGCAACCAGGTGTGGAAAGTC
CCCAGGCTCCCCAGCAGGCAGAAGTATGCAAAGCATGCATCTCAATTAGTCAGCAACCATAGTCCCGCCC
CTAACTCCGCCCATCCCGCCCCTAACTCCGCCCAGTTCCGCCCATTCTCCGCCCCATGGCTGACTAATTT
TTTTTATTTATGCAGAGGCCGAGGCCGCCTCTGCCTCTGAGCTATTCCAGAAGTAGTGAGGAGGCTTTTT
TGGAGGCCTAGGCTTTTGCAAAAAGCTCCCGGGAGCTTGTATATCCATTTTCGGATCTGATCAGCACGTG
TTGACAATTAATCATCGGCATAGTATATCGGCATAGTATAATACGACAAGGTGAGGAACTAAACCATGGC
CAAGTTGACCAGTGCCGTTCCGGTGCTCACCGCGCGCGACGTCGCCGGAGCGGTCGAGTTCTGGACCGAC
CGGCTCGGGTTCTCCCGGGACTTCGTGGAGGACGACTTCGCCGGTGTGGTCCGGGACGACGTGACCCTGT
TCATCAGCGCGGTCCAGGACCAGGTGGTGCCGGACAACACCCTGGCCTGGGTGTGGGTGCGCGGCCTGGA
CGAGCTGTACGCCGAGTGGTCGGAGGTCGTGTCCACGAACTTCCGGGACGCCTCCGGGCCGGCCATGACC
GAGATCGGCGAGCAGCCGTGGGGGCGGGAGTTCGCCCTGCGCGACCCGGCCGGCAACTGCGTGCACTTCG
TGGCCGAGGAGCAGGACTGACACGTGCTACGAGATTTCGATTCCACCGCCGCCTTCTATGAAAGGTTGGG
CTTCGGAATCGTTTTCCGGGACGCCGGCTGGATGATCCTCCAGCGCGGGGATCTCATGCTGGAGTTCTTC
GCCCACCCCAACTTGTTTATTGCAGCTTATAATGGTTACAAATAAAGCAATAGCATCACAAATTTCACAA
ATAAAGCATTTTTTTCACTGCATTCTAGTTGTGGTTTGTCCAAACTCATCAATGTATCTTATCATGTCTG
TATACCGTCGACCTCTAGCTAGAGCTTGGCGTAATCATGGTCATAGCTGTTTCCTGTGTGAAATTGTTAT
CCGCTCACAATTCCACACAACATACGAGCCGGAAGCATAAAGTGTAAAGCCTGGGGTGCCTAATGAGTGA
GCTAACTCACATTAATTGCGTTGCGCTCACTGCCCGCTTTCCAGTCGGGAAACCTGTCGTGCCAGCTGCA
TTAATGAATCGGCCAACGCGCGGGGAGAGGCGGTTTGCGTATTGGGCGCTCTTCCGCTTCCTCGCTCACT
GACTCGCTGCGCTCGGTCGTTCGGCTGCGGCGAGCGGTATCAGCTCACTCAAAGGCGGTAATACGGTTAT
CCACAGAATCAGGGGATAACGCAGGAAAGAACATGTGAGCAAAAGGCCAGCAAAAGGCCAGGAACCGTAA
AAAGGCCGCGTTGCTGGCGTTTTTCCATAGGCTCCGCCCCCCTGACGAGCATCACAAAAATCGACGCTCA
AGTCAGAGGTGGCGAAACCCGACAGGACTATAAAGATACCAGGCGTTTCCCCCTGGAAGCTCCCTCGTGC
GCTCTCCTGTTCCGACCCTGCCGCTTACCGGATACCTGTCCGCCTTTCTCCCTTCGGGAAGCGTGGCGCT
TTCTCATAGCTCACGCTGTAGGTATCTCAGTTCGGTGTAGGTCGTTCGCTCCAAGCTGGGCTGTGTGCAC
GAACCCCCCGTTCAGCCCGACCGCTGCGCCTTATCCGGTAACTATCGTCTTGAGTCCAACCCGGTAAGAC
ACGACTTATCGCCACTGGCAGCAGCCACTGGTAACAGGATTAGCAGAGCGAGGTATGTAGGCGGTGCTAC
AGAGTTCTTGAAGTGGTGGCCTAACTACGGCTACACTAGAAGAACAGTATTTGGTATCTGCGCTCTGCTG
AAGCCAGTTACCTTCGGAAAAAGAGTTGGTAGCTCTTGATCCGGCAAACAAACCACCGCTGGTAGCGGTG
GTTTTTTTGTTTGCAAGCAGCAGATTACGCGCAGAAAAAAAGGATCTCAAGAAGATCCTTTGATCTTTTC
TACGGGGTCTGACGCTCAGTGGAACGAAAACTCACGTTAAGGGATTTTGGTCATGAGATTATCAAAAAGG
ATCTTCACCTAGATCCTTTTAAATTAAAAATGAAGTTTTAAATCAATCTAAAGTATATATGAGTAAACTT
GGTCTGACAGTTACCAATGCTTAATCAGTGAGGCACCTATCTCAGCGATCTGTCTATTTCGTTCATCCAT
AGTTGCCTGACTCCCCGTCGTGTAGATAACTACGATACGGGAGGGCTTACCATCTGGCCCCAGTGCTGCA
ATGATACCGCGAGACCCACGCTCACCGGCTCCAGATTTATCAGCAATAAACCAGCCAGCCGGAAGGGCCG
AGCGCAGAAGTGGTCCTGCAACTTTATCCGCCTCCATCCAGTCTATTAATTGTTGCCGGGAAGCTAGAGT
AAGTAGTTCGCCAGTTAATAGTTTGCGCAACGTTGTTGCCATTGCTACAGGCATCGTGGTGTCACGCTCG
TCGTTTGGTATGGCTTCATTCAGCTCCGGTTCCCAACGATCAAGGCGAGTTACATGATCCCCCATGTTGT
GCAAAAAAGCGGTTAGCTCCTTCGGTCCTCCGATCGTTGTCAGAAGTAAGTTGGCCGCAGTGTTATCACT
CATGGTTATGGCAGCACTGCATAATTCTCTTACTGTCATGCCATCCGTAAGATGCTTTTCTGTGACTGGT
GAGTACTCAACCAAGTCATTCTGAGAATAGTGTATGCGGCGACCGAGTTGCTCTTGCCCGGCGTCAATAC
GGGATAATACCGCGCCACATAGCAGAACTTTAAAAGTGCTCATCATTGGAAAACGTTCTTCGGGGCGAAA
ACTCTCAAGGATCTTACCGCTGTTGAGATCCAGTTCGATGTAACCCACTCGTGCACCCAACTGATCTTCA
GCATCTTTTACTTTCACCAGCGTTTCTGGGTGAGCAAAAACAGGAAGGCAAAATGCCGCAAAAAAGGGAA
TAAGGGCGACACGGAAATGTTGAATACTCATACTCTTCCTTTTTCAATATTATTGAAGCATTTATCAGGG
TTATTGTCTCATGAGCGGATACATATTTGAATGTATTTAGAAAAATAAACAAATAGGGGTTCCGCGCACA
TTTCCCCGAAAAGTGCCACCTGACGTCGACGGATCGGGAGATCTCCCGATCCCCTATGGTGCACTCTCAG
TACAATCTGCTCTGATGCCGCATAGTTAAGCCAGTATCTGCTCCCTGCTTGTGTGTTGGAGGTCGCTGAG
TAGTGCGCGAGCAAAATTTAAGCTACAACAAGGCAAGGCTTGACCGACAATTGCATGAAGAATCTGCTTA
GGGTTAGGCGTTTTGCGCTGCTTCGCGATGTACGGGCCAGATATACGCGTTGACATTGATTATTGACTAG
TTATTAATAGTAATCAATTACGGGGTCATTAGTTCATAGCCCATATATGGAGTTCCGCGTTACATAACTT
ACGGTAAATGGCCCGCCTGGCTGACCGCCCAACGACCCCCGCCCATTGACGTCAATAATGACGTATGTTC
CCATAGTAACGCCAATAGGGACTTTCCATTGACG
Features (pLannotate 1.2.2; 33 found; start..end, strand, type, name):
    188..387     +  promoter       CMV promoter: human cytomegalovirus (CMV) immediate early promoter
    405..585     +  LTR            5' LTR (truncated): truncated 5' long terminal repeat (LTR) from HIV-1
    632..757     +  misc_feature   HIV-1 Ψ: packaging signal of human immunodeficiency virus type 1
    741..1104    +  CDS            HIV-1 gag (fragment): gag protein from human immunodeficiency virus 1; gag
   1250..1483    +  misc_feature   RRE: The Rev response element (RRE) of HIV-1 allows for Rev-dependent mRNA export from the nucleus to the cytoplasm.
   1860..1960    +  CDS            Rev (fragment): human immunodeficiency virus 1 (HIV-1) Rev protein; rev; enhances nuclear export of unspliced and incompletely spliced viral mRNAs
   1964..2080    +  misc_feature   cPPT/CTS: central polypurine tract and central termination sequence of HIV-1
   2103..2406    +  enhancer       CMV enhancer: human cytomegalovirus immediate early enhancer
   2407..2610    +  promoter       CMV promoter: human cytomegalovirus (CMV) immediate early promoter
   2718..4316    +  CDS            PHGDH: SERA_HUMAN - Also known as PGDH3. Experimental evidence at protein level: Swiss-Prot protein existence level 1. Catalyzes the reversible oxidation of 3-phospho-D-glycerate to 3-phosphonooxypyruvate, the first step of the phosphorylated L- serine biosynthesis pathway. Also catalyzes the reversible oxidation of 2-hydroxyglutarate to 2-oxoglutarate and the reversible oxidation of (S)-malate to oxaloacetate. From Homo sapiens (Human).
   4403..4632    +  intron         chimeric intron: chimera between introns from adenovirus and immunoglobulin heavy chain genes
   4696..4806    +  CDS            nef (fragment): NEF_HV1Z2 - Experimental evidence at protein level: Swiss-Prot protein existence level 1. Extracellular Nef protein targets CD4(+) T-lymphocytes for apoptosis by interacting with CXCR4 surface receptors. From Human immunodeficiency virus type 1 group M subtype D (isolate Z2/CDC-Z34) (HIV-1).
   4809..5397    +  misc_feature   WPRE: woodchuck hepatitis virus posttranscriptional regulatory element
   5414..5482    +  CDS            nef (fragment): NEF_HV1Z2 - Experimental evidence at protein level: Swiss-Prot protein existence level 1. Extracellular Nef protein targets CD4(+) T-lymphocytes for apoptosis by interacting with CXCR4 surface receptors. From Human immunodeficiency virus type 1 group M subtype D (isolate Z2/CDC-Z34) (HIV-1).
   5484..5796    +  LTR            5' LTR (fragment): 5' long terminal repeat (LTR) from HIV-1
   5804..5984    +  LTR            5' LTR (truncated): truncated 5' long terminal repeat (LTR) from HIV-1
   6016..6240    +  polyA_signal   bGH poly(A) signal: bovine growth hormone polyadenylation signal
   6244..6265    +  promoter       SV40 promoter (fragment): SV40 enhancer and early promoter
   6286..6714    +  rep_origin     f1 ori (sequence partly withheld): f1 bacteriophage origin of replication; arrow indicates direction of (+) strand synthesis
   6728..7057    +  promoter       SV40 promoter: SV40 enhancer and early promoter
   7105..7152    +  promoter       EM7 promoter: synthetic bacterial promoter&nbsp
   7171..7545    +  CDS            BleoR: antibiotic-binding protein; Sh ble from Streptoalloteichus hindustanus; confers resistance to bleomycin, phleomycin, and Zeocin™
   7555..7680    +  CDS            ble (fragment): BLE_KLEPN - Experimental evidence at protein level: Swiss-Prot protein existence level 1. Binding protein with a strong affinity to the bleomycin family of antibiotics. Binds to CL990; an antimitotic-antibiotic compound. From Klebsiella pneumoniae.
   7675..7796    +  polyA_signal   SV40 poly(A) signal: SV40 polyadenylation signal
   7869..7885    -  protein_bind   lac operator: The lac repressor binds to the lac operator to inhibit transcription in E. coli. This inhibition can be relieved by adding lactose or isopropyl-β-D-thiogalactopyranoside (IPTG). lac repressor encoded by lacI
   7893..7923    -  promoter       lac promoter: promoter for the E. coli lac operon
   7938..7959    -  protein_bind   CAP binding site: CAP binding activates transcription in the presence of cAMP. E. coli catabolite activator protein
   7972..8064    -  CDS            lacI (fragment): lac repressor; lacI; The lac repressor binds to the lac operator to inhibit transcription in E. coli. This inhibition can be relieved by adding lactose or isopropyl-β-D-thiogalactopyranoside (IPTG).
   8247..8835    -  rep_origin     ori: high-copy-number ColE1/pMB1/pBR322/pUC origin of replication
   9006..9866    -  CDS            AmpR: β-lactamase; bla; confers resistance to ampicillin, carbenicillin, and related antibiotics
   9867..9971    -  promoter       AmpR promoter: bla
  10030..10082   -  misc_feature   bom (fragment): basis of mobility region from pBR322
  10237..187     +  enhancer       CMV enhancer (across the origin): human cytomegalovirus immediate early enhancer
