[The description below was written by a language model from this plasmid's Addgene catalogue record and pLannotate feature annotations shown in this document.]
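Description:
pBOBI C-FLAG PHGDH V261M is a mammalian expression plasmid of about 10.4 kb built on the pBOBI backbone. The catalogue lists it simply as a mammalian expression vector, but the feature table shows the architecture of an HIV-1-based lentiviral transfer vector. A CMV enhancer/promoter sits upstream of a truncated 5' LTR and would drive genomic RNA transcription. It is followed by the Ψ packaging signal with a gag fragment, the Rev response element for Rev-dependent nuclear export, and the cPPT/CTS. Downstream of the payload lie a WPRE, which enhances transcript stability and expression, flanking nef fragments, a 3' LTR region and a bGH polyadenylation signal. In bacteria the plasmid is maintained at high copy through a ColE1/pUC-type origin and selected with ampicillin (AmpR). An f1 origin is also present. An SV40/EM7-driven BleoR cassette lies outside the LTRs, so Zeocin-type selection would apply to the plasmid itself rather than to an integrated provirus.

The payload is the 1,599 bp human PHGDH coding sequence, placed under an internal CMV enhancer/promoter. PHGDH encodes 3-phosphoglycerate dehydrogenase, which oxidises 3-phosphoglycerate in the first step of the phosphorylated serine biosynthesis pathway. The insert carries the V261M substitution and, according to the catalogue, a C-terminal FLAG tag for detection or immunoprecipitation. The tag is not separately annotated in the feature table. A chimeric intron is annotated just downstream of the coding sequence. The record does not state the functional consequence of V261M. The construct is intended for expressing this PHGDH variant in mammalian cells, by transfection or apparently by lentiviral transduction, and it comes from work on how 3-phosphoglycerate shifts PHGDH from serine synthesis toward p53 activation.
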