Addgene plasmid #212999: pBOBI C-FLAG PHGDH V261M
Purpose: expresses human PHGDH
Depositing lab: Sheng-cai Lin. Publication: Low glucose metabolite 3-phosphoglycerate switches PHGDH from serine synthesis to p53 activation to control cell fate. Wu YQ, Zhang CS, Xiong J, Cai DQ, Wang CZ, Wang Y, Liu YH, Wang Y, Li Y, Wu J, Wu J, Lan B, Wang X, Chen S, Cao X, Wei X, Hu HH, Guo H, Yu Y, Ghafoor A, Xie C, Wu Y, Xu Z, Zhang C, Zhu M, Huang X, Sun X, Lin SY, Piao HL, Zhou J, Lin SC. Cell Res. 2023 Nov;33(11):835-850. doi: 10.1038/s41422-023-00874-4. Epub 2023 Sep 19. PubMed 37726403.
Backbone
  Vector backbone: pBOBI
  Vector type: Mammalian Expression
Growth in bacteria
  Bacterial resistance: Ampicillin, 100 μg/mL
  Growth temperature: 37°C
  Growth strain: DH5alpha
  Copy number: High Copy
Gene/Insert
  Gene/Insert name: PHGDH (alt names: NLS; 3PGDH)
  Species: H. sapiens (human)
  Insert size (bp): 1599
  Mutation: V261M
  Entrez Gene: PHGDH (a.k.a. 3-PGDH, 3PGDH, HEL-S-113, NLS, NLS1, PDG, PGAD, PGD, PGDH, PHGDHD, SERA)
  Promoter: cmv
  Tag / fusion protein: FLAG (C terminal on insert)
  Cloning method: Ligation Independent Cloning
  Sequencing primers: 5′ PLNCX-F; 3′ CTTCCGTGTTTCAGTTAGC
Terms and licenses: Academic/Nonprofit Terms; Industry Terms: Not Available to Industry
How to cite: pBOBI C-FLAG PHGDH V261M was a gift from Sheng-cai Lin (Addgene plasmid # 212999 ; http://n2t.net/addgene:212999 ; RRID:Addgene_212999)
