>Addgene plasmid #212999 | pBOBI C-FLAG PHGDH V261M | depositor partial sequence | sequence record 415585 | PHGDH V261M
ATGGCTTTTGCAAATCTGCGGAAAGTGCTCATCAGTGACAGCCTGGACCCTTGCTGCCGGAAGATCTTGC
AAGATGGAGGGCTGCAGGTGGTGGAAAAGCAGAACCTTAGCAAAGAGGAGCTGATAGCGGAGCTGCAGGA
CTGTGAAGGCCTTATTGTTCGCTCTGCCACCAAGGTGACCGCTGATGTCATCAACGCAGCTGAGAAACTC
CAGGTGGTGGGCAGGGCTGGCACAGGTGTGGACAATGTGGATCTGGAGGCCGCAACAAGGAAGGGCATCT
TGGTTATGAACACCCCCAATGGGAACAGCCTCAGTGCCGCAGAACTCACTTGTGGAATGATCATGTGCCT
GGCCAGGCAGATTCCCCAGGCGACGGCTTCGATGAAGGACGGCAAATGGGAGCGGAAGAAGTTCATGGGA
ACAGAGCTGAATGGAAAGACCCTGGGAATTCTTGGCCTGGGCAGGATTGGGAGAGAGGTAGCTACCCGGA
TGCAGTCCTTTGGGATGAAGACTATAGGGTATGACCCCATCATTTCCCCAGAGGTCTCGGCCTCCTTTGG
TGTTCAGCAGCTGCCCCTGGAGGAGATCTGGCCTCTCTGTGATTTCATCACTGTGCACACTCCTCTCCTG
CCCTCCACGACAGGCTTGCTGAATGACAACACCTTTGCCCAGTGCAAGAAGGGGGTGCGTGTGGTGAACT
GTGCCCGTGGAGGGATCGTGGACGAAGGCGCCCTGCTCCGGGCCCTGCAGTCTGGCCAGTGTGCCGGGGC
TGCACTGGACATGTTTACGGAAGAGCCGCCACGGGACCGGGCCTTGGTGGACCATGAGAATGTCATCAGC
TGTCCCCACCTGGGTGCCAGCACCAAGGAGGCTCAGAGCCGCTGTGGGGAGGAAATTGCTGTTCAGTTCG
TGGACATGGTGAAGGGGAAATCTCTCACGGGGGTTGTGAATGCCCAGGCCCTTACCAGTGCCTTCTCTCC
ACACACCAAGCCTTGGATTGGTCTGGCAGAAGCTCTGGGGACACTGATGCGAGCCTGGGCTGGGTCCCCC
AAAGGGACCATCCAGGTGATAACACAGGGAACATCCCTGAAGAATGCTGGGAACTGCCTAAGCCCCGCAG
TCATTGTCGGCCTCCTGAAAGAGGCTTCCAAGCAGGCGGATGTGAACTTGGTGAACGCTAAGCTGCTGGT
GAAAGAGGCTGGCCTCAATGTCACCACCTCCCACAGCCCTGCTGCACCAGGGGAGCAAGGCTTCGGGGAA
TGCCTCCTGGCCGTGGCCCTGGCAGGCGCCCCTTACCAGGCTGTGGGCTTGGTCCAAGGCACTACACCTG
TACTGCAGGGGCTCAATGGAGCTGTCTTCAGGCCAGAAGTGCCTCTCCGCAGGGACCTGCCCCTGCTCCT
ATTCCGGACTCAGACCTCTGACCCTGCAATGCTGCCTACCATGATTGGCCTCCTGGCAGAGGCAGGCGTG
CGGCTGCTGTCCTACCAGACTTCACTGGTGTCAGATGGGGAGACCTGGCACGTCATGGGCATCTCCTCCT
TGCTGCCCAGCCTGGAAGCGTGGAAGCAGCATGTGACTGAAGCCTTCCAGTTCCACTTC
